LOCUS       Exported 9781 bp ds-DNA circular SYN 12-MAY-2021
DEFINITION  Express both AsCas12a fused to [Repr] repressor domain and CRISPR
            arrays on a single transcript.
ACCESSION   .
VERSION     .
KEYWORDS    pCE046-SiT-Cas12a-[Repr]
SOURCE      synthetic DNA construct
  ORGANISM  synthetic DNA construct
REFERENCE   1 (bases 1 to 9781)
  AUTHORS   Campa CC, Weisbach NR, Santinha AJ, Incarnato D, Platt RJ
  TITLE     Multiplexed genome engineering by Cas12a and CRISPR arrays encoded
            on single transcripts.
  JOURNAL   Nat Methods. 2019 Aug 12. pii: 10.1038/s41592-019-0508-6. doi:
            10.1038/s41592-019-0508-6.
  PUBMED    31406383
REFERENCE   2 (bases 1 to 9781)
  AUTHORS   .
  TITLE     Direct Submission
  JOURNAL   Exported May 12, 2021 from SnapGene Server 1.1.58
            http://www.snapgene.com
FEATURES             Location/Qualifiers
     source          1..9781
                     /organism="synthetic DNA construct"
                     /mol_type="other DNA"
     repeat_region   1..130
                     /label=AAV2 ITR (alternate)
                     /note="Functional equivalent of wild-type AAV2 ITR"
     promoter        233..1411
                     /label=EF-1-alpha promoter
                     /note="strong constitutive promoter for human elongation
                     factor EF-1-alpha"
     intron          464..1402
                     /label=EF-1-alpha intron A
                     /note="intron upstream of the start codon of human
                     EF-1-alpha"
     primer_bind     1359..1379
                     /label=EF1a-F
                     /note="Human elongation factor-1a promoter, forward primer"
     CDS             1446..5366
                     /codon_start=1
                     /product="CRISPR-associated protein from Acidaminococcus
                     sp. BV3L6 (Zetsche et al., 2015)"
                     /label=AsCpf1
                     /translation="MTQFEGFTNLYQVSKTLRFELIPQGKTLKHIQEQGFIEEDKARND
                     HYKELKPIIDRIYKTYADQCLQLVQLDWENLSAAIDSYRKEKTEETRNALIEEQATYRN
                     AIHDYFIGRTDNLTDAINKRHAEIYKGLFKAELFNGKVLKQLGTVTTTEHENALLRSFD
                     KFTTYFSGFYENRKNVFSAEDISTAIPHRIVQDNFPKFKENCHIFTRLITAVPSLREHF
                     ENVKKAIGIFVSTSIEEVFSFPFYNQLLTQTQIDLYNQLLGGISREAGTEKIKGLNEVL
                     NLAIQKNDETAHIIASLPHRFIPLFKQILSDRNTLSFILEEFKSDEEVIQSFCKYKTLL
                     RNENVLETAEALFNELNSIDLTHIFISHKKLETISSALCDHWDTLRNALYERRISELTG
                     KITKSAKEKVQRSLKHEDINLQEIISAAGKELSEAFKQKTSEILSHAHAALDQPLPTTL
                     KKQEEKEILKSQLDSLLGLYHLLDWFAVDESNEVDPEFSARLTGIKLEMEPSLSFYNKA
                     RNYATKKPYSVEKFKLNFQMPTLASGWDVNKEKNNGAILFVKNGLYYLGIMPKQKGRYK
                     ALSFEPTEKTSEGFDKMYYDYFPDAAKMIPKCSTQLKAVTAHFQTHTTPILLSNNFIEP
                     LEITKEIYDLNNPEKEPKKFQTAYAKKTGDQKGYREALCKWIDFTRDFLSKYTKTTSID
                     LSSLRPSSQYKDLGEYYAELNPLLYHISFQRIAEKEIMDAVETGKLYLFQIYNKDFAKG
                     HHGKPNLHTLYWTGLFSPENLAKTSIKLNGQAELFYRPKSRMKRMAHRLGEKMLNKKLK
                     DQKTPIPDTLYQELYDYVNHRLSHDLSDEARALLPNVITKEVSHEIIKDRRFTSDKFFF
                     HVPITLNYQAANSPSKFNQRVNAYLKEHPETPIIGIDRGERNLIYITVIDSTGKILEQR
                     SLNTIQQFDYQKKLDNREKERVAARQAWSVVGTIKDLKQGYLSQVIHEIVDLMIHYQAV
                     VVLENLNFGFKSKRTGIAEKAVYQQFEKMLIDKLNCLVLKDYPAEKVGGVLNPYQLTDQ
                     FTSFAKMGTQSGFLFYVPAPYTSKIDPLTGFVDPFVWKTIKNHESRKHFLEGFDFLHYD
                     VKTGDFILHFKMNRNLSFQRGLPGFMPAWDIVFEKNETQFDAKGTPFIAGKRIVPVIEN
                     HRFTGRYRDLYPANELIALLEEKGIVFRDGSNILPKLLENDDSHAIDTMVALIRSVLQM
                     RNSNAATGEDYINSPVRDLNGVCFDSRFQNPEWPMDADANGAYHIALKGQLLLNHLKES
                     KDLKLQNGISNQDWLAYIQELRN"
     regulatory      5086..5095
                     /regulatory_class="other"
                     /note="vertebrate consensus sequence for strong initiation
                     of translation (Kozak, 1987)"
     CDS             5367..5414
                     /codon_start=1
                     /product="bipartite nuclear localization signal from
                     nucleoplasmin"
                     /label=nucleoplasmin NLS
                     /translation="KRPAATKKAGQAKKKK"
     CDS             5427..5612
                     /codon_start=1
                     /product="Kruppel-associated box (KRAB) transcriptional
                     repression domain from the human zinc finger protein ZNF10
                     (Margolin et al., 1994)"
                     /label=KRAB
                     /translation="RTLVTFKDVFVDFTREEWKLLDTAQQIVYRNVMLENYKNLVSLGY
                     QLTKPDVILRLEKGEEP"
     CDS             5625..5810
                     /codon_start=1
                     /product="Kruppel-associated box (KRAB) transcriptional
                     repression domain from the human zinc finger protein ZNF10
                     (Margolin et al., 1994)"
                     /label=KRAB
                     /translation="RTLVTFKDVFVDFTREEWKLLDTAQQIVYRNVMLENYKNLVSLGY
                     QLTKPDVILRLEKGEEP"
     CDS             5823..6008
                     /codon_start=1
                     /product="Kruppel-associated box (KRAB) transcriptional
                     repression domain from the human zinc finger protein ZNF10
                     (Margolin et al., 1994)"
                     /label=KRAB
                     /translation="RTLVTFKDVFVDFTREEWKLLDTAQQIVYRNVMLENYKNLVSLGY
                     QLTKPDVILRLEKGEEP"
     CDS             6015..6095
                     /codon_start=1
                     /product="three tandem HA epitope tags"
                     /label=3xHA
                     /translation="YPYDVPDYAYPYDVPDYAYPYDVPDYA"
     primer_bind     6292..6308
                     /label=M13 rev
                     /note="common sequencing primer, one of multiple similar
                     variants"
     primer_bind     6292..6308
                     /label=M13 Reverse
                     /note="In lacZ gene. Also called M13-rev"
     misc_feature    6369..6957
                     /label=WPRE
                     /note="woodchuck hepatitis virus posttranscriptional
                     regulatory element"
     primer_bind     complement(6422..6442)
                     /label=WPRE-R
                     /note="WPRE, reverse primer"
     CDS             complement(6840..6851)
                     /codon_start=1
                     /product="Factor Xa recognition and cleavage site"
                     /label=Factor Xa site
                     /translation="IEGR"
     repeat_region   7044..7184
                     /label=AAV2 ITR
                     /note="inverted terminal repeat of adeno-associated virus
                     serotype 2"
     repeat_region   7044..7173
                     /label=AAV2 ITR
     rep_origin      7259..7714
                     /direction=RIGHT
                     /label=f1 ori
                     /note="f1 bacteriophage origin of replication; arrow
                     indicates direction of (+) strand synthesis"
     primer_bind     complement(7346..7365)
                     /label=F1ori-R
                     /note="F1 origin, reverse primer"
     primer_bind     7556..7577
                     /label=F1ori-F
                     /note="F1 origin, forward primer"
     primer_bind     complement(7731..7750)
                     /label=pRS-marker
                     /note="pRS vectors, use to sequence yeast selectable
                     marker"
     primer_bind     7850..7872
                     /label=pGEX 3'
                     /note="pGEX vectors, reverse primer"
     primer_bind     complement(7910..7928)
                     /label=pBRforEco
                     /note="pBR322 vectors, upsteam of EcoRI site, forward
                     primer"
     promoter        7996..8100
                     /gene="bla"
                     /label=AmpR promoter
     CDS             8101..8961
                     /codon_start=1
                     /gene="bla"
                     /product="beta-lactamase"
                     /label=AmpR
                     /note="confers resistance to ampicillin, carbenicillin, and
                     related antibiotics"
                     /translation="MSIQHFRVALIPFFAAFCLPVFAHPETLVKVKDAEDQLGARVGYI
                     ELDLNSGKILESFRPEERFPMMSTFKVLLCGAVLSRIDAGQEQLGRRIHYSQNDLVEYS
                     PVTEKHLTDGMTVRELCSAAITMSDNTAANLLLTTIGGPKELTAFLHNMGDHVTRLDRW
                     EPELNEAIPNDERDTTMPVAMATTLRKLLTGELLTLASRQQLIDWMEADKVAGPLLRSA
                     LPAGWFIADKSGAGERGSRGIIAALGPDGKPSRIVVIYTTGSQATMDERNRQIAEIGAS
                     LIKHW"
     primer_bind     complement(8319..8338)
                     /label=Amp-R
                     /note="Ampicillin resistance gene, reverse primer"
     rep_origin      9132..9720
                     /direction=RIGHT
                     /label=ori
                     /note="high-copy-number ColE1/pMB1/pBR322/pUC origin of
                     replication"
     primer_bind     9621..9640
                     /label=pBR322ori-F
                     /note="pBR322 origin, forward primer"
ORIGIN
        1 cctgcaggca gctgcgcgct cgctcgctca ctgaggccgc ccgggcgtcg ggcgaccttt
       61 ggtcgcccgg cctcagtgag cgagcgagcg cgcagagagg gagtggccaa ctccatcact
      121 aggggttcct gcggccgcac gcgtttaatt aatgcaaaga tggataaagt tttaaacaga
      181 gaggaatctt tgcagctaat ggaccttcta ggtcttgaaa ggagtgggaa ttggctccgg
      241 tgcccgtcag tgggcagagc gcacatcgcc cacagtcccc gagaagttgg ggggaggggt
      301 cggcaattga accggtgcct agagaaggtg gcgcggggta aactgggaaa gtgatgtcgt
      361 gtactggctc cgcctttttc ccgagggtgg gggagaaccg tatataagtg cagtagtcgc
      421 cgtgaacgtt ctttttcgca acgggtttgc cgccagaaca caggtaagtg ccgtgtgtgg
      481 ttcccgcggg cctggcctct ttacgggtta tggcccttgc gtgccttgaa ttacttccac
      541 ctggctgcag tacgtgattc ttgatcccga gcttcgggtt ggaagtgggt gggagagttc
      601 gaggccttgc gcttaaggag ccccttcgcc tcgtgcttga gttgaggcct ggcctgggcg
      661 ctggggccgc cgcgtgcgaa tctggtggca ccttcgcgcc tgtctcgctg ctttcgataa
      721 gtctctagcc atttaaaatt tttgatgacc tgctgcgacg ctttttttct ggcaagatag
      781 tcttgtaaat gcgggccaag atctgcacac tggtatttcg gtttttgggg ccgcgggcgg
      841 cgacggggcc cgtgcgtccc agcgcacatg ttcggcgagg cggggcctgc gagcgcggcc
      901 accgagaatc ggacgggggt agtctcaagc tggccggcct gctctggtgc ctggcctcgc
      961 gccgccgtgt atcgccccgc cctgggcggc aaggctggcc cggtcggcac cagttgcgtg
     1021 agcggaaaga tggccgcttc ccggccctgc tgcagggagc tcaaaatgga ggacgcggcg
     1081 ctcgggagag cgggcgggtg agtcacccac acaaaggaaa agggcctttc cgtcctcagc
     1141 cgtcgcttca tgtgactcca cggagtaccg ggcgccgtcc aggcacctcg attagttctc
     1201 gagcttttgg agtacgtcgt ctttaggttg gggggagggg ttttatgcga tggagtttcc
     1261 ccacactgag tgggtggaga ctgaagttag gccagcttgg cacttgatgt aattctcctt
     1321 ggaatttgcc ctttttgagt ttggatcttg gttcattctc aagcctcaga cagtggttca
     1381 aagttttttt cttccatttc aggtgtcgtg agctagcgtt taaacttaag cttggtaccg
     1441 ccaccatgac acagttcgag ggctttacca acctgtatca ggtgagcaag acactgcggt
     1501 ttgagctgat cccacagggc aagaccctga agcacatcca ggagcagggc ttcatcgagg
     1561 aggacaaggc ccgcaatgat cactacaagg agctgaagcc catcatcgat cggatctaca
     1621 agacctatgc cgaccagtgc ctgcagctgg tgcagctgga ttgggagaac ctgagcgccg
     1681 ccatcgactc ctatagaaag gagaaaaccg aggagacaag gaacgccctg atcgaggagc
     1741 aggccacata tcgcaatgcc atccacgact acttcatcgg ccggacagac aacctgaccg
     1801 atgccatcaa taagagacac gccgagatct acaagggcct gttcaaggcc gagctgttta
     1861 atggcaaggt gctgaagcag ctgggcaccg tgaccacaac cgagcacgag aacgccctgc
     1921 tgcggagctt cgacaagttt acaacctact tctccggctt ttatgagaac aggaagaacg
     1981 tgttcagcgc cgaggatatc agcacagcca tcccacaccg catcgtgcag gacaacttcc
     2041 ccaagtttaa ggagaattgt cacatcttca cacgcctgat caccgccgtg cccagcctgc
     2101 gggagcactt tgagaacgtg aagaaggcca tcggcatctt cgtgagcacc tccatcgagg
     2161 aggtgttttc cttccctttt tataaccagc tgctgacaca gacccagatc gacctgtata
     2221 accagctgct gggaggaatc tctcgggagg caggcaccga gaagatcaag ggcctgaacg
     2281 aggtgctgaa tctggccatc cagaagaatg atgagacagc ccacatcatc gcctccctgc
     2341 cacacagatt catccccctg tttaagcaga tcctgtccga taggaacacc ctgtctttca
     2401 tcctggagga gtttaagagc gacgaggaag tgatccagtc cttctgcaag tacaagacac
     2461 tgctgagaaa cgagaacgtg ctggagacag ccgaggccct gtttaacgag ctgaacagca
     2521 tcgacctgac acacatcttc atcagccaca agaagctgga gacaatcagc agcgccctgt
     2581 gcgaccactg ggatacactg aggaatgccc tgtatgagcg gagaatctcc gagctgacag
     2641 gcaagatcac caagtctgcc aaggagaagg tgcagcgcag cctgaagcac gaggatatca
     2701 acctgcagga gatcatctct gccgcaggca aggagctgag cgaggccttc aagcagaaaa
     2761 ccagcgagat cctgtcccac gcacacgccg ccctggatca gccactgcct acaaccctga
     2821 agaagcagga ggagaaggag atcctgaagt ctcagctgga cagcctgctg ggcctgtacc
     2881 acctgctgga ctggtttgcc gtggatgagt ccaacgaggt ggaccccgag ttctctgccc
     2941 ggctgaccgg catcaagctg gagatggagc cttctctgag cttctacaac aaggccagaa
     3001 attatgccac caagaagccc tactccgtgg agaagttcaa gctgaacttt cagatgccta
     3061 cactggcctc tggctgggac gtgaataagg agaagaacaa tggcgccatc ctgtttgtga
     3121 agaacggcct gtactatctg ggcatcatgc caaagcagaa gggcaggtat aaggccctga
     3181 gcttcgagcc cacagagaaa accagcgagg gctttgataa gatgtactat gactacttcc
     3241 ctgatgccgc caagatgatc ccaaagtgca gcacccagct gaaggccgtg acagcccact
     3301 ttcagaccca cacaaccccc atcctgctgt ccaacaattt catcgagcct ctggagatca
     3361 caaaggagat ctacgacctg aacaatcctg agaaggagcc aaagaagttt cagacagcct
     3421 acgccaagaa aaccggcgac cagaagggct acagagaggc cctgtgcaag tggatcgact
     3481 tcacaaggga ttttctgtcc aagtatacca agacaacctc tatcgatctg tctagcctgc
     3541 ggccatcctc tcagtataag gacctgggcg agtactatgc cgagctgaat cccctgctgt
     3601 accacatcag cttccagaga atcgccgaga aggagatcat ggatgccgtg gagacaggca
     3661 agctgtacct gttccagatc tataacaagg actttgccaa gggccaccac ggcaagccta
     3721 atctgcacac actgtattgg accggcctgt tttctccaga gaacctggcc aagacaagca
     3781 tcaagctgaa tggccaggcc gagctgttct accgccctaa gtccaggatg aagaggatgg
     3841 cacaccggct gggagagaag atgctgaaca agaagctgaa ggatcagaaa accccaatcc
     3901 ccgacaccct gtaccaggag ctgtacgact atgtgaatca cagactgtcc cacgacctgt
     3961 ctgatgaggc cagggccctg ctgcccaacg tgatcaccaa ggaggtgtct cacgagatca
     4021 tcaaggatag gcgctttacc agcgacaagt tctttttcca cgtgcctatc acactgaact
     4081 atcaggccgc caattcccca tctaagttca accagagggt gaatgcctac ctgaaggagc
     4141 accccgagac acctatcatc ggcatcgatc ggggcgagag aaacctgatc tatatcacag
     4201 tgatcgactc caccggcaag atcctggagc agcggagcct gaacaccatc cagcagtttg
     4261 attaccagaa gaagctggac aacagggaga aggagagggt ggcagcaagg caggcctggt
     4321 ctgtggtggg cacaatcaag gatctgaagc agggctatct gagccaggtc atccacgaga
     4381 tcgtggacct gatgatccac taccaggccg tggtggtgct ggagaacctg aatttcggct
     4441 ttaagagcaa gaggaccggc atcgccgaga aggccgtgta ccagcagttc gagaagatgc
     4501 tgatcgataa gctgaattgc ctggtgctga aggactatcc agcagagaaa gtgggaggcg
     4561 tgctgaaccc ataccagctg acagaccagt tcacctcctt tgccaagatg ggcacccagt
     4621 ctggcttcct gttttacgtg cctgccccat atacatctaa gatcgatccc ctgaccggct
     4681 tcgtggaccc cttcgtgtgg aaaaccatca agaatcacga gagccgcaag cacttcctgg
     4741 agggcttcga ctttctgcac tacgacgtga aaaccggcga cttcatcctg cactttaaga
     4801 tgaacagaaa tctgtccttc cagaggggcc tgcccggctt tatgcctgca tgggatatcg
     4861 tgttcgagaa gaacgagaca cagtttgacg ccaagggcac ccctttcatc gccggcaaga
     4921 gaatcgtgcc agtgatcgag aatcacagat tcaccggcag ataccgggac ctgtatcctg
     4981 ccaacgagct gatcgccctg ctggaggaga agggcatcgt gttcagggat ggctccaaca
     5041 tcctgccaaa gctgctggag aatgacgatt ctcacgccat cgacaccatg gtggccctga
     5101 tccgcagcgt gctgcagatg cggaactcca atgccgccac aggcgaggac tatatcaaca
     5161 gccccgtgcg cgatctgaat ggcgtgtgct tcgactcccg gtttcagaac ccagagtggc
     5221 ccatggacgc cgatgccaat ggcgcctacc acatcgccct gaagggccag ctgctgctga
     5281 atcacctgaa ggagagcaag gatctgaagc tgcagaacgg catctccaat caggactggc
     5341 tggcctacat ccaggagctg cgcaacaaaa ggccggcggc cacgaaaaag gccggccagg
     5401 caaaaaagaa aaagggatcc ggtgggcgga cccttgttac tttcaaggat gtattcgtgg
     5461 atttcacacg cgaggagtgg aaattgttgg atactgccca gcagattgta taccgcaatg
     5521 taatgctcga aaactacaaa aatctcgtga gtctcggata tcaactgacc aagcctgacg
     5581 ttatcctccg attggagaaa ggcgaggaac ctgggagcgg aggaaggacg cttgtcacgt
     5641 ttaaggatgt ttttgttgac ttcactcgag aggagtggaa gctgttggat actgcccaac
     5701 aaattgtgta tcgcaacgtg atgctcgaga actacaagaa ccttgtgtct ttgggctatc
     5761 agctgactaa acctgatgta atactccgcc tcgagaaagg agaggagcct ggtagtgggg
     5821 gacggaccct ggtaacattc aaggatgtat tcgtggattt cacgcgggaa gaatggaaac
     5881 tcctcgatac tgcccaacag atagtgtatc gaaacgtaat gctcgaaaac tacaaaaact
     5941 tggtcagcct cggataccaa cttacaaaac ctgatgttat cctcagactt gagaagggcg
     6001 aggaacccgg atcctaccca tacgatgttc cagattacgc ttatccctac gacgtgcctg
     6061 attatgcata cccatatgat gtccccgact atgcctaaga attcgattcg tcagtagggt
     6121 tgtaaaggtt tttcttttcc tgagaaaaca accttttgtt ttctcaggtt ttgctttttg
     6181 gcctttccct agctttaaaa aaaaaaaagc aaaactcacc gaggcagttc cataggatgg
     6241 caagatcctg gtattggtct gcgaaatttc tactcttgta gattgaagag ccaggaaaca
     6301 gctatgacgc tcttctaatt tctactcttg tagattctag aaaagaattc gatatcaagc
     6361 ttatcgataa tcaacctctg gattacaaaa tttgtgaaag attgactggt attcttaact
     6421 atgttgctcc ttttacgcta tgtggatacg ctgctttaat gcctttgtat catgctattg
     6481 cttcccgtat ggctttcatt ttctcctcct tgtataaatc ctggttgctg tctctttatg
     6541 aggagttgtg gcccgttgtc aggcaacgtg gcgtggtgtg cactgtgttt gctgacgcaa
     6601 cccccactgg ttggggcatt gccaccacct gtcagctcct ttccgggact ttcgctttcc
     6661 ccctccctat tgccacggcg gaactcatcg ccgcctgcct tgcccgctgc tggacagggg
     6721 ctcggctgtt gggcactgac aattccgtgg tgttgtcggg gaaatcatcg tcctttcctt
     6781 ggctgctcgc ctatgttgcc acctggattc tgcgcgggac gtccttctgc tacgtccctt
     6841 cggccctcaa tccagcggac cttccttccc gcggcctgct gccggctctg cggcctcttc
     6901 cgcgtcttcg ccttcgccct cagacgagtc ggatctccct ttgggccgcc tccccgcatc
     6961 gataccgagc gctaataaaa gatctttatt ttcattagat ctgtgtgttg gttttttgtg
     7021 tcacgtgcgg accgagcggc cgcaggaacc cctagtgatg gagttggcca ctccctctct
     7081 gcgcgctcgc tcgctcactg aggccgggcg accaaaggtc gcccgacgcc cgggctttgc
     7141 ccgggcggcc tcagtgagcg agcgagcgcg cagctgcctg caggggcgcc tgatgcggta
     7201 ttttctcctt acgcatctgt gcggtatttc acaccgcata nnnnnnnnnn nnnnnnnnnn
     7261 nnnnnnnnnn nnnnnnnnnn nnnnnnnnnn nnnnnnnnnn nnnnnnnnnn nnnnnnnnnn
     7321 nnnnnnnnnn nnnnntnnnn nnnnnnnnnn nnnnnnnnnn nnnnnnnnnn nnnnnnnnnn
     7381 nncnnnnnnn nnnnnnnnnn nnnnnnnnnn nnnnnnnnnn nnnnnnnnnn nnnnnnnnnn
     7441 nnnnnnnnnn nnnnnnnnnn nnnnnnnnnn nnnnnnnnnn nnnnnnnnnn nnnnnnnnnn
     7501 nnnnnnnnnn nnnnnnnnnn nnnncctttg acgttggagt ccacgttctt taatagtgga
     7561 ctcttgttcc aaactggaac aacactcaac tctatctcgg gctattcttt tgatttataa
     7621 gggattttgc cgatttcggt ctattggtta aaaaatgagc tgatttaaca aaaatttaac
     7681 gcgaatttta acaaaatatt aacgtttaca attttatggt gcactctcag tacaatctgc
     7741 tctgatgccg catagttaag ccagccccga cacccgccaa cacccgctga cgcgccctga
     7801 cgggcttgtc tgctcccggc atccgcttac agacaagctg tgaccttctc cgggagctgc
     7861 atgtgtcaga ggttttcacc gtcatcaccg aaacgcgcga tacgaaaggg cctcgtgata
     7921 cgcctatttt tataggttaa tgtcatgata ataatggttt cttagacgtc aggtggcact
     7981 tttcggggaa atgtgcgcgg aacccctatt tgtttatttt tctaaataca ttcaaatatg
     8041 tatccgctca tgagacaata accctgataa atgcttcaat aatattgaaa aaggaagagt
     8101 atgagtattc aacatttccg tgtcgccctt attccctttt ttgcggcatt ttgccttcct
     8161 gtttttgctc acccagaaac gctggtgaaa gtaaaagatg ctgaagatca gttgggtgca
     8221 cgagtgggtt acatcgaact ggatctcaac agcggtaaga tccttgagag ttttcgcccc
     8281 gaagaacgtt ttccaatgat gagcactttt aaagttctgc tatgtggcgc ggtattatcc
     8341 cgtattgacg ccgggcaaga gcaactcggt cgccgcatac actattctca gaatgacttg
     8401 gttgagtact caccagtcac agaaaagcat cttacggatg gcatgacagt aagagaatta
     8461 tgcagtgctg ccataaccat gagtgataac actgcggcca acttacttct gacaacgatc
     8521 ggaggaccga aggagctaac cgcttttttg cacaacatgg gggatcatgt aactcgcctt
     8581 gatcgttggg aaccggagct gaatgaagcc ataccaaacg acgagcgtga caccacgatg
     8641 cctgtagcaa tggcaacaac gttgcgcaaa ctattaactg gcgaactact tactctagct
     8701 tcccggcaac aattaataga ctggatggag gcggataaag ttgcaggacc acttctgcgc
     8761 tcggcccttc cggctggctg gtttattgct gataaatctg gagccggtga gcgtgggtct
     8821 cgcggtatca ttgcagcact ggggccagat ggtaagccct cccgtatcgt agttatctac
     8881 acgacgggga gtcaggcaac tatggatgaa cgaaatagac agatcgctga gataggtgcc
     8941 tcactgatta agcattggta actgtcagac caagtttact catatatact ttagattgat
     9001 ttaaaacttc atttttaatt taaaaggatc taggtgaaga tcctttttga taatctcatg
     9061 accaaaatcc cttaacgtga gttttcgttc cactgagcgt cagaccccgt agaaaagatc
     9121 aaaggatctt cttgagatcc tttttttctg cgcgtaatct gctgcttgca aacaaaaaaa
     9181 ccaccgctac cagcggtggt ttgtttgccg gatcaagagc taccaactct ttttccgaag
     9241 gtaactggct tcagcagagc gcagatacca aatactgttc ttctagtgta gccgtagtta
     9301 ggccaccact tcaagaactc tgtagcaccg cctacatacc tcgctctgct aatcctgtta
     9361 ccagtggctg ctgccagtgg cgataagtcg tgtcttaccg ggttggactc aagacgatag
     9421 ttaccggata aggcgcagcg gtcgggctga acggggggtt cgtgcacaca gcccagcttg
     9481 gagcgaacga cctacaccga actgagatac ctacagcgtg agctatgaga aagcgccacg
     9541 cttcccgaag ggagaaaggc ggacaggtat ccggtaagcg gcagggtcgg aacaggagag
     9601 cgcacgaggg agcttccagg gggaaacgcc tggtatcttt atagtcctgt cgggtttcgc
     9661 cacctctgac ttgagcgtcg atttttgtga tgctcgtcag gggggcggag cctatggaaa
     9721 aacgccagca acgcggcctt tttacggttc ctggcctttt gctggccttt tgctcacatg
     9781 t
//
